>Addgene plasmid #1817 | Lamp1-RFP | addgene full sequence | sequence record 350820 | Addgene NGS Result
GGACTATGGTTGCTGACTAATTGAGATGCATGCTTTGCATACTTCTGCCTGCTGGGGAGCCTGGGGACTT
TCCACACCTGGTTGCTGACTAATTGAGATGCATGCTTTGCATACTTCTGCCTGCTGGGGAGCCTGGGGAC
TTTCCACACCCTAACTGACACACATTCCACAGCTGGTTCTTTCCGCCTCAGGACTCTTCCTTTTTCAATA
TTATTGAAGCATTTATCAGGGTTATTGTCTCATGAGCGGATACATATTTGAATGTATTTAGAAAAATAAA
CAAATAGGGGTTCCGCGCACATTTCCCCGAAAAGTGCCACCTG
[124 nt withheld, positions 324-447]
C
[91 nt withheld, positions 449-539]
A
[49 nt withheld, positions 541-589]
CCTTTGACGTTGGAGTCCACGTTCTTT
[37 nt withheld, positions 617-653]
ACCCTATCTCGGTCTATTCTTTTGATTTATAAGGGATTTTGCCGATTTCGGCCTATTGGTTAAAAAATGA
GCTGATTTAACAAAAATTTAACGCGAATTTTAACAAAATATTAACGCTTACAATTTACGCCTTAAGATAC
ATTGATGAGTTTGGACAAACCACAACTAGAATGCAGTGAAAAAAATGCTTTATTTGTGAAATTTGTGATG
CTATTGCTTTATTTGTAACCATTATAAGCTGCAATAAACAAGTTAACAACAACAATTGCATTCATTTTAT
GTTTCAGGTTCAGGGGGAGGTGTGGGAGGTTTTTTAAAGCAAGTAAAACCTCTACAAATGTGGTATGGCT
GATTATGATCTAGAGTCGCGGCCGCTTTACTTGTACAAGGCGCCGGTGGAGTGGCGGCCCTCGGCGCGCT
CGTACTGTTCCACGATGGTGTAGTCCTCGTTGTGGGAGGTGATGTCCAGCTTGATGTCGGTCTTGTAGGC
GCCGGGCAGCTGCACGGGCTTCTTGGCCATGTAGGTGGTCTTGACCTCGGCGTCGTAGTGGCCGCCGTCC
TTCAGCTTCAGCCTCATCTTGATCTCGCCCTTCAGGGCGCCGTCCTCGGGGTACATCCGCTCGGTGGAGG
CCTCCCAGCCCATGGTCTTCTTCTGCATTACGGGGCCGTCGGAGGGGAAGTTGGTGCCGCGCAGCTTCAC
CTTGTAGATGAACTCGCCGTCCTGCAGGGAGGAGTCCTGGGTCACGGTCACCACGCCGCCGTCCTCGAAG
TTCATCACGCGCTCCCACTTGAAGCCCTCGGGGAAGGACAGCTTCAAGTAGTCGGGGATGTCGGCGGGGT
GCTTCACGTAGGCCTTGGAGCCGTACTGGAACTGAGGGGACAGGATGTCCCAGGCGAAGGGCAGGGGGCC
GCCCTTGGTCACCTTCAGCTTGGCGGTCTGGGTGCCCTCGTAGGGGCGGCCCTCGCCCTCGCCCTCGATC
TCGAACTCGTGGCCGTTCACGGAGCCCTCCATGCGCACCTTGAAGCGCATGAACTCCTTGATGACGTCCT
CGGAGGAGGCCATGGTGGCGACCGGTGGATCCCGGATGGTCTGATAGCCCGCGTGACTCCTCTTCCTGCC
GATGAGGTAGGCGATGAGGACGATGAGGACCAGCCCTGCCAGGGCCCCGCCCACAGCAATGGGGATCAGC
ATGTTGTTACCGTCCTGTACACACTCTTCCACAGACCCAAACCTGTCACTTTCTACCCTGAAAGCCTGGA
CTTGCACGCTGAAGACATTGAGGGCGAGCGCCTTGCTGACAAAGATGTGCTCCTCACTGTTGCACTTGTA
TGAGTTGCCGACACTGGCCTGAAGAGCTTTCAGGGAATAGTTGGAGGTGCTGAACGTGGGCTCTATGGCA
TCAGGAAGAGTCATGTTCAACTGAACTCCTTGCAGGAAAAACAGGCTAGAAGTGGCATTCATCCCAAACT
GCAGCTCCAGGACTCTGCTCTTGTTCCCCACCTTCAGGGTCACCAACTGGGCACCGCAAGTCCCACTATA
TTTGTCACTTGGGTTGATGTTGAATGCTCTGGTCACAGTCGTGTTGTCCTTCTTCATGTAGGTGATGTTG
AGTTGCAGTGCCATAGAGGCCAGCAGGCAGGTTCCATTGTCACCAGTCACATTGTACTTGGACACACTGG
GGTTTGTGGGCACGAGTGGTGGTGAGGGGCTGGGTGGCCCAGTAGTTGGGGAAGGTTGATCCTGTGGGCA
GCGTGTCTCTTCCTTGCTGAAGTTGCTACTCGGCAGGTAGGCCTGGATAGTAGCGTCCCAGAGCACAATG
GTCACATTCTTCATGTAGACCCTGATGTCGCTGACACATCGGTATGTTTTGTTGATGTCTGCCTTGATGT
CAGTTGTGGAATCCACAGTGTCGGGCCCTTTGGAGCTGGCATTGGGAAAGAATTGTGTGTCTGACAGGTT
ATATGTGAAATACATGTGCTGGACACTGTAACGTGTTGTGTTTTTTGTGAAGGTGAGTTTCAGTAAATAT
CCTTCTCCAAAGGTGATTGCGAGGGTGGGCTCAGAAGCATTCTTTTCACCACAAGAGCTGCTATTCTTCA
GGACTTCTGCAGAGGCTGGCAGGGTCATATTCGAGACCTTAGAAACATGTCCAGCCTCATAGGTGGTCAG
AAAGGAGGCAGAGAAGCTGGCCATTATACACGCTGTGCCGTTGTTGTCTTTCACCTCGAACAGTGCTGGG
GCGCTGTGTGCAAGGCCTGCCAGCAGCAACAGGAGCAGCGGCCGCCGGGCGCCCGGGGCCGCCATGGTGG
CGAGAATTCGAAGCTTGAGCTCGAGATCTGAGTCCGGTAGCGCTAGCGGATCTGACGGTTCACTAAACCA
GCTCTGCTTATATAGACCTCCCACCGTACACGCCTACCGCCCATTTGCGTCAATGGGGCGGAGTTGTTAC
GACATTTTGGAAAGTCCCGTTGATTTTGGTGCCAAAACAAACTCCCATTGACGTCAATGGGGTGGAGACT
TGGAAATCCCCGTGAGTCAAACCGCTATCCACGCCCATTGATGTACTGCCAAAACCGCATCACCATGGTA
ATAGCGATGACTAATACGTAGATGTACTGCCAAGTAGGAAAGTCCCATAAGGTCATGTACTGGGCATAAT
GCCAGGCGGGCCATTTACCGTCATTGACGTCAATAGGGGGCGTACTTGGCATATGATACACTTGATGTAC
TGCCAAGTGGGCAGTTTACCGTAAATACTCCACCCATTGACGTCAATGGAAAGTCCCTATTGGCGTTACT
ATGGGAACATACGTCATTATTGACGTCAATGGGCGGGGGTCGTTGGGCGGTCAGCCAGGCGGGCCATTTA
CCGTAAGTTATGTAACGCGGAACTCCATATATGGGCTATGAACTAATGACCCCGTAATTGATTACTATTA
ATAACTAATGCATGGCGGTAATACGGTTATCCACAGAATCAGGGGATAACGCAGGAAAGAACATGTGAGC
AAAAGGCCAGCAAAAGGCCAGGAACCGTAAAAAGGCCGCGTTGCTGGCGTTTTTCCATAGGCTCCGCCCC
CCTGACGAGCATCACAAAAATCGACGCTCAAGTCAGAGGTGGCGAAACCCGACAGGACTATAAAGATACC
AGGCGTTTCCCCCTGGAAGCTCCCTCGTGCGCTCTCCTGTTCCGACCCTGCCGCTTACCGGATACCTGTC
CGCCTTTCTCCCTTCGGGAAGCGTGGCGCTTTCTCATAGCTCACGCTGTAGGTATCTCAGTTCGGTGTAG
GTCGTTCGCTCCAAGCTGGGCTGTGTGCACGAACCCCCCGTTCAGCCCGACCGCTGCGCCTTATCCGGTA
ACTATCGTCTTGAGTCCAACCCGGTAAGACACGACTTATCGCCACTGGCAGCAGCCACTGGTAACAGGAT
TAGCAGAGCGAGGTATGTAGGCGGTGCTACAGAGTTCTTGAAGTGGTGGCCTAACTACGGCTACACTAGA
AGAACAGTATTTGGTATCTGCGCTCTGCTGAAGCCAGTTACCTTCGGAAAAAGAGTTGGTAGCTCTTGAT
CCGGCAAACAAACCACCGCTGGTAGCGGTGGTTTTTTTGTTTGCAAGCAGCAGATTACGCGCAGAAAAAA
AGGATCTCAAGAAGATCCTTTGATCTTTTCTACGGGGTCTGACGCTCAGTGGAACGAAAACTCACGTTAA
GGGATTTTGGTCATGAGATTATCAAAAAGGATCTTCACCTAGATCCTTTTAAATTAAAAATGAAGTTTTA
AATCAATCTAAAGTATATATGAGTAACCTGAGGCTATGGCAGGGCCTGCCGCCCCGACGTTGGCTGCGAG
CCCTGGGCCTTCACCCGAACTTGGGGGGTGGGGTGGGGAAAAGGAAGAAACGCGGGCGTATTGGCCCCAA
TGGGGTCTCGGTGGGGTATCGACAGAGTGCCAGCCCTGGGACCGAACCCCGCGTTTATGAACAAACGACC
CAACACCGTGCGTTTTATTCTGTCTTTTTATTGCCGTCATAGCGCGGGTTCCTTCCGGTATTGTCTCCTT
CCGTGTTTCAGTTAGCCTCCCCCTAGGGTGGGCGAAGAACTCCAGCATGAGATCCCCGCGCTGGAGGATC
ATCCAGCCGGCGTCCCGGAAAACGATTCCGAAGCCCAACCTTTCATAGAAGGCGGCGGTGGAATCGAAAT
CTCGTGATGGCAGGTTGGGCGTCGCTTGGTCGGTCATTTCGAACCCCAGAGTCCCGCTCAGAAGAACTCG
TCAAGAAGGCGATAGAAGGCGATGCGCTGCGAATCGGGAGCGGCGATACCGTAAAGCACGAGGAAGCGGT
CAGCCCATTCGCCGCCAAGCTCTTCAGCAATATCACGGGTAGCCAACGCTATGTCCTGATAGCGGTCCGC
CACACCCAGCCGGCCACAGTCGATGAATCCAGAAAAGCGGCCATTTTCCACCATGATATTCGGCAAGCAG
GCATCGCCATGGGTCACGACGAGATCCTCGCCGTCGGGCATGCTCGCCTTGAGCCTGGCGAACAGTTCGG
CTGGCGCGAGCCCCTGATGCTCTTCGTCCAGATCATCCTGATCGACAAGACCGGCTTCCATCCGAGTACG
TGCTCGCTCGATGCGATGTTTCGCTTGGTGGTCGAATGGGCAGGTAGCCGGATCAAGCGTATGCAGCCGC
CGCATTGCATCAGCCATGATGGATACTTTCTCGGCAGGAGCAAGGTGAGATGACAGGAGATCCTGCCCCG
GCACTTCGCCCAATAGCAGCCAGTCCCTTCCCGCTTCAGTGACAACGTCGAGCACAGCTGCGCAAGGAAC
GCCCGTCGTGGCCAGCCACGATAGCCGCGCTGCCTCGTCTTGCAGTTCATTCAGGGCACCGGACAGGTCG
GTCTTGACAAAAAGAACCGGGCGCCCCTGCGCTGACAGCCGGAACACGGCGGCATCAGAGCAGCCGATTG
TCTGTTGTGCCCAGTCATAGCCGAATAGCCTCTCCACCCAAGCGGCCGGAGAACCTGCGTGCAATCCATC
TTGTTCAATCATGCGAAACGATCCTCATCCTGTCTCTTGATCGATCTTTGCAAAAGCCTAGGCCTCCAAA
AAAGCCTCCTCACTACTTCTGGAATAGCTCAGAGGCCGAGGCGGCCTCGGCCTCTGCATAAATAAAAAAA
ATTAGTCAGCCATGGGGCGGAGAATGGGCGGAACTGGGCGGAGTTAGGGGCGGGATGGGCGGAGTTAGGG
GCG
Features (pLannotate 1.2.2; 15 found; start..end, strand, type, name):
    193..297     -  promoter       AmpR promoter: bla
    324..752     +  rep_origin     f1 ori (sequence partly withheld): f1 bacteriophage origin of replication; arrow indicates direction of (+) strand synthesis
    786..907     -  polyA_signal   SV40 poly(A) signal: SV40 polyadenylation signal
    930..1013    -  CDS            large T antigen (fragment): large T antigen from SV40 (simian virus 40)
   1042..1716    -  CDS            mRFP1: mRFP1 is a basic (constitutively fluorescent) red fluorescent protein published in 2002, derived from Discosoma sp.. It is reported to be a somewhat slowly-maturing monomer with low acid sensitivity.
   1738..2958    -  CDS            LAMP1: rat lysosome-associated membrane glycoprotein 1
   2966..3010    -  misc_feature   MCS (fragment): multiple cloning site
   3033..3236    -  promoter       CMV promoter: human cytomegalovirus (CMV) immediate early promoter
   3237..3540    -  enhancer       CMV enhancer: human cytomegalovirus immediate early enhancer
   3715..4303    -  rep_origin     ori: high-copy-number ColE1/pMB1/pBR322/pUC origin of replication
   4525..4541    +  polyA_signal   bGH poly(A) signal (fragment): bovine growth hormone polyadenylation signal
   4632..4679    -  polyA_signal   HSV TK poly(A) signal: herpes simplex virus thymidine kinase polyadenylation signal (Cole and Stacy, 1985)
   4738..4890    -  CDS            ble (fragment): BLE_KLEPN - Experimental evidence at protein level: Swiss-Prot protein existence level 1. Binding protein with a strong affinity to the bleomycin family of antibiotics. Binds to CL990; an antimitotic-antibiotic compound. From Klebsiella pneumoniae.
   4911..5705    -  CDS            NeoR/KanR: aminoglycoside phosphotransferase from Tn5; aph(3')-II (or nptII); confers resistance to neomycin, kanamycin, and G418 (Geneticin®)
   5740..191     -  promoter       SV40 promoter (across the origin): SV40 enhancer and early promoter
