[The description below was written by a language model from this plasmid's Addgene catalogue record and pLannotate feature annotations shown in this document.]
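Description:
Lamp1-RFP is a mammalian expression plasmid built on a modified Clontech N-terminal-fusion-style backbone, with a sequenced length of about 5.9 kb. It is propagated in E. coli at high copy through a ColE1/pUC-type origin and also carries an f1 phage origin. A single NeoR/KanR cassette (Tn5 aminoglycoside phosphotransferase) serves both hosts. A bacterial bla-type promoter drives it for kanamycin selection in bacteria, and the SV40 enhancer/early promoter, with an HSV TK polyadenylation signal, drives it for G418 selection of stably transfected mammalian cells. The short ble, bGH poly(A) and large T antigen fragments in the annotation appear to be residual backbone sequence rather than functional elements.

The payload is the rat lysosome-associated membrane glycoprotein 1 (Lamp1, also LGP120) coding sequence of roughly 1.2 kb, inserted between EcoRI and BamHI sites that both remain intact. It is placed upstream of and in frame with a red fluorescent protein, so the tag sits at the C terminus of Lamp1. The feature table identifies this fluorophore as mRFP1, the monomeric Discosoma-derived red protein. Expression is driven by the human CMV immediate-early enhancer and promoter and terminated by an SV40 polyadenylation signal. The Lamp1 sequence carries a D50E substitution, which the depositor describes as unimportant for function, plus one silent change relative to the reference transcript.

The fusion is used as a red fluorescent marker of lysosomes in transfected mammalian cells. It was deposited in connection with live-cell imaging work on retroviral replication and budding into multivesicular bodies.
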