Addgene plasmid #1817: Lamp1-RFP
Purpose: Mammalian expression of Lamp1 fused to RFP. Used for localization to the lysosome.
Depositing lab: Walther Mothes. Depositing organization: Yale University. Publication: Visualization of retroviral replication in living cells reveals budding into multivesicular bodies. Sherer NM, Lehmann MJ, Jimenez-Soto LF, Ingmundson A, Horner SM, Cicchetti G, Allen PG, Pypaert M, Cunningham JM, Mothes W. Traffic 2003 Nov;4(11):785-801. 10.1034/j.1600-0854.2003.00135.x PubMed 14617360.
Backbone
  Vector backbone: Modified Clontech Plasmid
  Backbone size w/o insert (bp): 4700
  Vector type: Mammalian Expression
  Selectable markers: Neomycin (select with G418)
Growth in bacteria
  Bacterial resistance: Kanamycin, 50 μg/mL
  Growth temperature: 37°C
  Growth strain: DH5alpha
  Copy number: High Copy
Gene/Insert
  Gene/Insert name: lysosome associated membrane protein 1 (alt name: Lamp-1)
  Species: R. norvegicus (rat)
  Insert size (bp): 1200
  Mutation: D50E (not important for function of plasmid)
  Entrez Gene: Lamp1 (a.k.a. LGP120)
  Tag / fusion protein: RFP (C terminal on backbone)
  Cloning method: Restriction Enzyme; 5′ cloning site EcoRI (not destroyed); 3′ cloning site BamHI (not destroyed)
  Sequencing primers: 5′ CMV Forward; 3′ DsRed1-N
Resource information
  A portion of this plasmid was derived from a plasmid made by: Norma Andrews provided Lamp-1
Terms and licenses: Academic/Nonprofit Terms; Industry Terms: Not Available to Industry
Depositor comments: Lamp-1 sequence contains a D50E mutation, which is not important for function of plasmid. There is also a silent mutation at bp#715 compared to GenBank NM_012857.1
How to cite: Lamp1-RFP was a gift from Walther Mothes (Addgene plasmid # 1817 ; http://n2t.net/addgene:1817 ; RRID:Addgene_1817)
