>Addgene plasmid #1817 | Lamp1-RFP | addgene partial sequence | sequence record 96209 | SV40pA-R 5'-GAAATTTGTGATGCTATTGC-3'
AGTTAACAACAACAATTGCATTCATTTTATGTTTCAGGTTCAGGGGGAGGTGTGGGAGGTTTTTTAAAGC
AAGTAAAACCTCTACAAATGTGGTATGGCTGATTATGATCTAGAGTCGCGGCCGCTTTACTTGTACAAGG
CGCCGGTGGAGTGGCGGCCCTCGGCGCGCTCGTACTGTTCCACGATGGTGTAGTCCTCGTTGTGGGAGGT
GATGTCCAGCTTGATGTCGGTCTTGTAGGCGCCGGGCAGCTGCACGGGCTTCTTGGCCATGTAGGTGGTC
TTGACCTCGGCGTCGTAGTGGCCGCCGTCCTTCAGCTTCAGCCTCATCTTGATCTCGCCCTTCAGGGCGC
CGTCCTCGGGGTACATCCGCTCGGTGGAGGCCTCCCAGCCCATGGTCTTCTTCTGCATTACGGGGCCGTC
GGAGGGGAAGTTGGTGCCGCGCAGCTTCACCTTGTAGATGAACTCGCCGTCCTGCAGGGAGGAGTCCTGG
GTCACGGTCACCACGCCGCCGTCCTCGAAGTTCATCACGCGCTCCCACTTGAAGCCCTCGGGGAAGGACA
GCTTCAAGTAGTCGGGGATGTCGGCGGGGTGCTTCACGTAGGCCTTGGAGCCGTACTGGAACTGAGGGGA
CAGGATGTCCCAGGCGAAGGGCAGGGGGCCGCCCTTGGTCACCTTCAGCTTGGCGGTCTGGGTGCCCTCG
TA
