>Addgene plasmid #1817 | Lamp1-RFP | addgene partial sequence | sequence record 141279 | mRFP1-R 5'-GGAGCCGTACTGGAACTGAG-3'
CCCTTGGTCACCTTCAGCTTGGCGGTCTGGGTGCCCTCGTAGGGGCGGCCCTCGCCCTCGCCCTCGATCT
CGAACTCGTGGCCGTTCACGGAGCCCTCCATGCGCACCTTGAAGCGCATGAACTCCTTGATGACGTCCTC
GGAGGAGGCCATGGTGGCGACCGGTGGATCCCGGATGGTCTGATAGCCCGCGTGACTCCTCTTCCTGCCG
ATGAGGTAGGCGATGAGGACGATGAGGACCAGCCCTGCCAGGGCCCCGCCCACAGCAATGGGGATCAGCA
TGTTGTTACCGTCCTGTACACACTCTTCCACAGACCCAAACCTGTCACTTTCTACCCTGAAAGCCTGGAC
TTGCACGCTGAAGACATTGAGGGCGAGCGCCTTGCTGACAAAGATGTGCTCCTCACTGTTGCACTTGTAT
GAGTTGCCGACACTGGCCTGAAGAGCTTTCAGGGAATAGTTGGAGGTGCTGAACGTGGGCTCTATGGCAT
CAGGAAGAGTCATGTTCAACTGAACTCCTTGCAGGAAAAACAGGCTAGAAGTGGCATTCATCCCAAACTG
CAGCTCCAGGACTCTGCTCTTGTTCCCCACCTTCAGGGTCACCAACTGGGCACCGCAAGTCCCACTATAT
TTGTCACTTGGGTTGATGTTGAATGCTCTGGTCACAGTCGTGTTGTCCTTCTTCATGTAGGTGATGTTGA
GTTGCAGTGCCATAGAGGCCAGCAGGCAGGTTCCATTGTCACCAGTCACATTGTACTTGGACACACTGGG
GTTTGTGGGCACGAGTGGTGGTGAGGGGCTGGGTGGCCCAGTAGTTGGG
