>Addgene plasmid #1817 | Lamp1-RFP | addgene partial sequence | sequence record 141849 | CMV-F 5'-CGCAAATGGGCGGTAGGCGTG-3'
TTAGTGAACCGTCAGATCCGCTAGCGCTACCGGACTCAGATCTCGAGCTCAAGCTTCGAATTCTCGCCAC
CATGGCGGCCCCGGGCGCCCGGCGGCCGCTGCTCCTGTTGCTGCTGGCAGGCCTTGCACACAGCGCCCCA
GCACTGTTCGAGGTGAAAGACAACAACGGCACAGCGTGTATAATGGCCAGCTTCTCTGCCTCCTTTCTGA
CCACCTATGAGGCTGGACATGTTTCTAAGGTCTCGAATATGACCCTGCCAGCCTCTGCAGAAGTCCTGAA
GAATAGCAGCTCTTGTGGTGAAAAGAATGCTTCTGAGCCCACCCTCGCAATCACCTTTGGAGAAGGATAT
TTACTGAAACTCACCTTCACAAAAAACACAACACGTTACAGTGTCCAGCACATGTATTTCACATATAACC
TGTCAGACACACAATTCTTTCCCAATGCCAGCTCCAAAGGGCCCGACACTGTGGATTCCACAACTGACAT
CAAGGCAGACATCAACAAAACATACCGATGTGTCAGCGACATCAGGGTCTACATGAAGAATGTGACCATT
GTGCTCTGGGACGCTACTATCCAGGCCTACCTGCCGAGTAGCAACTTCAGCAAGGAAGAGACACGCTGCC
CACAGGATCAACCTTCCCCAACTACTGGGCCACCCAGCCCCTCACCACCACTCGTGCCCACAAACCCCAG
TGTGTCCAAGTACAATGTGACTGGTGACAATGGAACCTGCCTGCTGGCCTCTATGGCACTGCAACTCAAC
ATCACCTACATGAAGAAGGACAACACGACTGTGACCAGAGCATTCAACATCAACCCAAGTGACAAATATA
GTGGGACTTGCGGTGCCC
